>Addgene plasmid #211827 | pKERepPar | addgene full sequence | sequence record 422937 | Addgene NGS Result
GGCCGCCAAATCATAAAAAATTTATTTGCTTTGTGAGCGGATAACAATTATAATAGAATTCGAGCTCGGT
ACCCGGGGATCCTCTAGAAATAATTTTGTTTAACTTTAAGAAGGAGATATACATATGGTGAGCAAGGGCG
AGGAGCTGTTCACCGGGGTGGTGCCCATCCTGGTCGAGCTGGACGGCGACGTAAACGGCCACAAGTTCAG
CGTGTCCGGCGAGGGCGAGGGCGATGCCACCTACGGCAAGCTGACCCTGAAGTTCATCTGCACCACCGGC
AAGCTGCCCGTGCCCTGGCCCACCCTCGTGACCACCCTGACCTACGGCGTGCAGTGCTTCAGCCGCTACC
CCGACCACATGAAGCAGCACGACTTCTTCAAGTCCGCCATGCCCGAAGGCTACGTCCAGGAGCGCACCAT
CTTCTTCAAGGACGACGGCAACTACAAGACCCGCGCCGAGGTGAAGTTCGAGGGCGACACCCTGGTGAAC
CGCATCGAGCTGAAGGGCATCGACTTCAAGGAGGACGGCAACATCCTGGGGCACAAGCTGGAGTACAACT
ACAACAGCCACAACGTCTATATCATGGCCGACAAGCAGAAGAACGGCATCAAGGTGAACTTCAAGATCCG
CCACAACATCGAGGACGGCAGCGTGCAGCTCGCCGACCACTACCAGCAGAACACCCCCATCGGCGACGGC
CCCGTGCTGCTGCCCGACAACCACTACCTGAGCACCCAGTCCGCCCTGAGCAAAGACCCCAACGAGAAGC
GCGATCACATGGTCCTGCTGGAGTTCGTGACCGCCGCCGGGATCACTCTCGGCATGGACGAGCTGTACAA
GTAAAAGCTTGGCTGTTTTGGCGGATGAGAGAAGATTTTCAGCCTGATACAGATTAAATCAGAACGCAGA
AGCGGTCTGATAAAACAGAATTTGCCTGGCGGCAGTAGCGCGGTGGTCCCACCTGACCCCATGCCGAACT
CAGAAGTGAAACGCCGTAGCGCCGATGGTAGTGTGGGGTCTCCCCATGCGAGAGTAGGGAACTGCCAGGC
ATCAAATAAAACGAAAGGCTCAGTCGAAAGACTGGGCCTTTCGTTTTATCTGTTGTTTGTCGGTGAACGC
TCTCCTGAGTAGGACAAATCCGCCGGGAGCGGATTTGAACGTTGCGAAGCAACGGCCCGGAGGGTGGCGG
GCAGGACGCCCGCCATAAACTGCCAGGCATCAAATTAAGCAGAAGGCCATCCTGACGGATGGCCTTTTTG
CGTTTCTACAAACTCTTTTGTTTATTTTTCTAAATACATTCAAATATGTATCCGCTCATGAATAATAAAA
CTGTCTGCTTACATAAACAGTAATACAAGGGGTGTTATGAGCCATATTCAACGGGAAACGTCTTGCTCTA
GGCCGCGATTAAATTCCAACATGGATGCTGATTTATATGGGTATAAATGGGCTCGCGATAATGTCGGGCA
ATCAGGTGCGACAATCTATCGATTGTATGGGAAGCCCGATGCGCCAGAGTTGTTTCTGAAACATGGCAAA
GGTAGCGTTGCCAATGATGTTACAGATGAGATGGTCAGACTAAACTGGCTGACGGAATTTATGCCTCTTC
CGACCATCAAGCATTTTATCCGTACTCCTGATGATGCATGGTTACTCACCACTGCGATCCCCGGGAAAAC
AGCATTCCAGGTATTAGAAGAATATCCTGATTCAGGTGAAAATATTGTTGATGCGCTGGCAGTGTTCCTG
CGCCGGTTGCATTCGATTCCTGTTTGTAATTGTCCTTTTAACAGCGATCGCGTATTTCGTCTCGCTCAGG
CGCAATCACGAATGAATAACGGTTTGGTTGATGCGAGTGATTTTGATGACGAGCGTAATGGCTGGCCTGT
TGAACAAGTCTGGAAAGAAATGCATAAACTTTTGCCATTCTCACCGGATTCAGTCGTCACTCATGGTGAT
TTCTCACTTGATAACCTTATTTTTGACGAGGGGAAATTAATAGGTTGTATTGATGTTGGACGAGTCGGAA
TCGCAGACCGATACCAGGATCTTGCCATCCTATGGAACTGCCTCGGTGAGTTTTCTCCTTCATTACAGAA
ACGGCTTTTTCAAAAATATGGTATTGATAATCCTGATATGAATAAATTGCAGTTTCATTTGATGCTCGAT
GAGTTTTTCTAAGAATTAATTCATGACCAAAATCCCTTAACGTGAGTTTTCGTTCCACTGAGCGTCAGAC
ACTAGTGCGGCCACCGGCTGGCTCGCTTCGCTCGGCCCGTGGACAACCCTGCTGGACAAGCTGATGGACA
GGCTGCGCCTGCCCACGAGCTTGACCACAGGGATTGCCCACCGGCTACCCAGCCTTCGACCACATACCCA
CCGGCTCCAACTGCGCGGCCTGCGGCCTTGCCCCATCAATTTTTTTAATTTTCTCTGGGGAAAAGCCTCC
GGCCTGCGGCCTGCGCGCTTCGCTTGCCGGTTGGACACCAAGTGGAAGGCGGGTCAAGGCTCGCGCAGCG
ACCGCGCAGCGGCTTGGCCTTGACGCGCCTGGAACGACCCAAGCCTATGCGAGTGGGGGCAGTCGAAGGG
CGAAGCCCGCCCGCCTGCCCCCCGAGCCTCACGGCGGCGAGTGCGGGGGTTCCAAGGGGGCAGCGCCACC
TTGGGCAAGGCCGAAGGCCGCGCAGTCGATCAACAAGCCCCGGAGGGGCCACTTTTTGCCGGAGGGGGAG
CCGCGCCGAAGGCGTGGGGGAACCCCGCAGGGGTGCCCTTCTTTGGGCACCAAAGAACTAGATATAGGGC
GAAATGCGAAAGACTTAAAAATCAACAACTTAAAAAAGGGGGGTACGCAACAGCTCATTGCGGCACCCCC
CGCAATAGCTCATTGCGTAGGTTAAAGAAAATCTGTAATTGACTGCCACTTTTACGCAACGCATAATTGT
TGTCGCGCTGCCGAAAAGTTGCAGCTGATTGCGCATGGTGCCGCAACCGTGCGGCACCCCTACCGCATGG
AGATAAGCATGGCCACGCAGTCCAGAGAAATCGGCATTCAAGCCAAGAACAAGCCCGGTCACTGGGTGCA
AACGGAACGCAAAGCGCATGAGGCGTGGGCCGGGCTTATTGCGAGGAAACCCACGGCGGCAATGCTGCTG
CATCACCTCGTGGCGCAGATGGGCCACCAGAACGCCGTGGTGGTCAGCCAGAAGACACTTTCCAAGCTCA
TCGGACGTTCTTTGCGGACGGTCCAATACGCAGTCAAGGACTTGGTGGCCGAGCGCTGGATCTCCGTCGT
GAAGCTCAACGGCCCCGGCACCGTGTCGGCCTACGTGGTCAATGACCGCGTGGCGTGGGGCCAGCCCCGC
GACCAGTTGCGCCTGTCGGTGTTCAGTGCCGCCGTGGTGGTTGATCACGACGACCAGGACGAATCGCTGT
TGGGGCATGGCGACCTGCGCCGCATCCCGACCCTGTATCCGGGCGAGCAGCAACTACCGACCGGCCCCGG
CGAGGAGCCGCCCAGCCAGCCCGGCATTCCGGGCATGGAACCAGACCTGCCAGCCTTGACCGAAACGGAG
GAATGGGAACGGCGCGGGCAGCAGCGCCTGCCGATGCCCGATGAGCCGTGTTTTCTGGACGATGGCGAGC
CGTTGGAGCCGCCGACACGGGTCACGCTGCCGCGCCGGTAGCTGCAGGCGAAAAGGTGAGAAAAGCCGGG
CACTGCCCGGCTTTATTTTTGCTGCTGCGCGTTCCAGGCCGCCCACACTCGTTTGACCTGGCTCGGGCTG
CATCCGACCAGCTTGGCCGTCTTGGCAATGCTCGATCCGCCGGAGCGAAGCGTGATGATGCGGTCGTGCA
TGCCGGCGTCACGTTTGCGGCCGGTGTAGCGGCCGGCGGCCTTCGCCAACTGGACACCCTGACGTTGACG
CTCGCGCCGATCCTCGTAGTCGTCGCGGGCCATCTGCAAGGCGAGCTTCAAAAGCATGTCCTGGACGGAT
TCCAGAACGATTTTCGCCACTCCGTTCGCCTCGGCGGCCAGCTCCGACAGGTCCACCACGCCAGGCACGG
CCAGCTTGGCCCCTTTGGCCCGGATCGACGCAACCAGGCGCTCGGCCTCGGCCAACGGCAAGCGGCTGAT
GCGGTCGATCTTCTCCGCAACGACGACTTCACCAGGTTGCAGGTCCGCGATCATGCGCAGCAGCTCGGGC
CGGTCGGCGCGTGCGCCGGACGCCTTCTCGCGGTAGATGCCGGCGACGTAGTACCCGGCGGCCCGCGTGG
CCGCTACAAGGCTCTCCTGGCGTTCAAGATTCTGCTCGTCCGTACTGGCGCGCAGGTAGATGCGGGCGAC
CTTCAACCTTCGTCCCTCCGGTTGTTGCTCTCGCGTCGCCATTTCCACGGCTCGACGGCGTGCGGATCGG
ACCAGAGGCCGACGCGCTTGCCTCGCGCCTCCTGTTCGAGCCGCAGCATTTCAGGGTCGGCCGCGCGGCC
GTGGAAGCGATAGGCCCACGCCATGCCCTGGTGAACCATCGCGGCGTTGACGTTGCGCGGCTGCGGCGGC
CGGCTGGCCAGCTCCATGTTGACCCACACGGTGCCCAGCGTGCGGCCGTAACGGTCGGTGTCCTTCTCGT
CGACCAGGACGTGCCGGCGGAACACCATGCCGGCCAGCGCCTGGCGCGCACGTTCGCCGAAGGCTTGCCG
CTTTTCCGGCGCGTCAATGTCCACCAGGCGCACGCGCACCGGCTGCTTGTCTACCAGCACGTCGATGGTG
TCGCCGTCGATGATGCGCACGACCTCGCCGCGCAGCTCGGCCCATGCCGGCGAGGCAACGACCAGGACGG
CCAGCGCGGCAGCGGCGCGCAGCATGGCGTAGCTTCGGCGCTTCATGCGTGGCCCCATTGCTGATGATCG
GGGTACGCCAGGTGCAGCACTGCATCGAAATTGGCCTTGCAGTAGCCGTCCAGCGCCACCCGCGAGCCGA
ACGCCGGCGAAAGGTACTCGACCAGGCCGGGCCGGTCGCGGACCTCGCGCCCCAGGACGTGGATGCGCCG
GCCGCGTGTGCCGTCGGGTCCAGGCACGAAGGCCAGCGCCTCGATGTTGAAGTCGATGGATAGAAGTTGT
CGGTAGTGCTTGGCCGCCCTCATCGCGTCCCCCTTGGTCAAATTGGGTATACCCATTTGGGCCTAGTCTA
GCCGGCATGGCGCATTACAGCAATACGCAATTTAAATGCGCCTAGCGCATTTTCCCGACCTTAATGCGCC
TCGCGCTGTAGCCTCACGCCCACACATGTGCTAATGTGGTTACGTGTATTTTATGGAGGTTATCCAATGA
GCCGCCTGACAATCGACATGACGGACCAGCAGCACCAGAGCCTGAAAGCCCTGGCCGCCTTGCAGGGCAA
GACCATTAAGCAATACGCCCTCGAACGTCTGTTCCCCGGTGACGCTGATGCCGATCAGGCATGGCAGGAA
CTGAAAACCATGCTGGGGAACCGCATCAACGATGGGCTTGCCGGCAAGGTGTCCACCAAGAGCGTCGGCG
AAATTCTTGATGAAGAACTCAGCGGGGATCGCGCTTGACGGCCTACATCCTCACGGCTGAGGCCGAAGCC
GATCTACGCGGCATCATCCGCTACACGCGCCGGGAGTGGGGCGCGGCGCAGGTGCGCCGCTATATCGCTA
AGCTGGAACAGGGCATAGCCAGGCTTGCCGCCGGCGAAGGCCCGTTTAAGGACATGAGCGAACTCTTTCC
CGCGCTGCGGATGGCCCGCTGCGAACACCACTACGTTTTTTGCCTGCCGCGTGCGGGCGAACCCGCGTTG
GTCGTGGCGATCCTGCATGAGCGCATGGACCTCATGACGCGACTTGCCGACAGGCTCAAGGGCTGACCGC
GTCAGACGCCCGTAGCAGCCCGCTACGGGCTTTTTCATGCCCTGCCCGC
Features (pLannotate 1.2.2; 15 found; start..end, strand, type, name):
     11..55      +  promoter       T5 promoter: bacteriophage T5 promoter for E. coli RNA polymerase, with embedded lac operator
     56..88      +  misc_feature   MCS (fragment): pUC18/19 multiple cloning site
     95..117     +  RBS            RBS: efficient ribosome binding site from bacteriophage T7 gene 10 (Olins and Rangwala, 1989)
    125..844     +  CDS            EGFP: the original enhanced GFP (Yang et al., 1996) mammalian codon-optimized
    934..1049    +  ncRNA          5S rRNA: Accession: RF00001 - 5S ribosomal RNA
   1053..1139    +  terminator     rrnB T1 terminator: Escherichia coli rrnB; transcription terminator T1 from the E. coli rrnB gene
   1231..1258    +  terminator     rrnB T2 terminator: transcription terminator T2 from the E. coli rrnB gene
   1277..1321    +  promoter       AmpR promoter (fragment): bla
   1367..2182    +  CDS            KanR: aminoglycoside phosphotransferase; aph(3')-Ia; confers resistance to kanamycin in bacteria or G418 (Geneticin®) in eukaryotes
   2247..3018    +  rep_origin     pBBR1 oriV: replication origin of the broad-host-range plasmid pBBR1 from Bordetella bronchiseptica; requires the pBBR1 Rep protein for replication
   3019..3681    +  CDS            pBBR1 Rep: replication protein for the broad-host-range plasmid pBBR1 from Bordetella bronchiseptica
   3726..4382    -  CDS            parA: PARA4_ECOLX - Protein inferred from homology: Swiss-Prot protein existence level 3. Involved in plasmid partition. From Escherichia coli.
   4346..5188    -  CDS            parB: PARB4_ECOLX - Protein predicted: Swiss-Prot protein existence level 4. Involved in plasmid partition. From Escherichia coli.
   5317..5565    +  CDS            parD: PARD_ECOLX - Experimental evidence at protein level: Swiss-Prot protein existence level 1. Antitoxin component of a type II toxin-antitoxin (TA) system involved in plasmid partition. Inhibits the anti-DNA gyrase activity of toxin ParE; reverses and restores gyrase catalytic activity in vitro. The parDE operon alone is capable of stabilizing an RK2-derived minireplicon under defined growth conditions in several different Gram- negative bacteria. It does so by the post-segregational killing (PSK) of plasmid-free cells, also referred to as a plasmid addiction system. Binds its own promoter, autor
   5565..5873    +  CDS            parE: PARE_ECOLX - Experimental evidence at protein level: Swiss-Prot protein existence level 1. Toxin component of a type II toxin-antitoxin (TA) system involved in plasmid partition. Acts by inhibiting DNA gyrase, converting supercoiled plasmid DNA into a singly cleaved linear form in an ATP-dependent fashion. To do so it probably interacts with one of the gyrase subunits. Gyrase inhibition is prevented by antitoxin ParD, and is reversed in vitro by incubation with ParD. In cells that have lost the plasmid filamentation and growth inhibition occur; this is suppressed when ParD is supplied in trans
