[The description below was written by a language model from this plasmid's Addgene catalogue record and pLannotate feature annotations shown in this document.]
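Description:
pKERepPar is a 5,929 bp bacterial expression plasmid built on the pKRepPar backbone and intended for protein production in Cupriavidus necator, into which it is introduced by electroporation. It is also maintained in E. coli. Replication depends on the broad-host-range pBBR1 origin (oriV) together with the adjacent pBBR1 Rep protein gene, which the origin requires and which lets the plasmid replicate in diverse Gram-negative hosts. Selection is by kanamycin, through an aph(3')-Ia aminoglycoside phosphotransferase gene preceded by a fragment of the bla (AmpR) promoter. The stated purpose calls it a medium copy number plasmid, whereas the catalogue's copy number field lists it as high copy. The record does not resolve this difference.

The payload is a 720 bp eGFP coding sequence that serves as a model protein, inserted by Gibson cloning. It is transcribed from a bacteriophage T5 promoter carrying an embedded lac operator, followed by a remnant of a pUC-type multiple cloning site and the efficient ribosome binding site from phage T7 gene 10. Transcription ends in an rrnB-derived region containing a 5S rRNA segment and the T1 and T2 terminators.

The distinguishing feature is the RP4 partitioning region, which increases segregational stability. It comprises parA and parB on the reverse strand and, divergently oriented, the parDE operon. ParE is a DNA gyrase-inhibiting toxin and ParD its antitoxin, so cells that lose the plasmid are killed or growth-arrested after segregation, a plasmid addiction mechanism. The associated publication concerns CO2-based phytase production from highly stable expression plasmids in C. necator H16, and this eGFP version suits reporter-based assessment of expression and plasmid retention.
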