Addgene plasmid #211827: pKERepPar
Purpose: Medium copy number protein expression plasmid, suitable for electroporation in C. necator. Containes eGFP as model protein and a RP4 partitioning system to increase segregational stability.
Depositing lab: Anita Emmerstorfer-Augustin. Depositing organization: Technische Universitaet Graz. Publication: CO(2)-based production of phytase from highly stable expression plasmids in Cupriavidus necator H16. Arhar S, Rauter T, Stolterfoht-Stock H, Lambauer V, Kratzer R, Winkler M, Karava M, Kourist R, Emmerstorfer-Augustin A. Microb Cell Fact. 2024 Jan 3;23(1):9. doi: 10.1186/s12934-023-02280-2. PubMed 38172920.
Backbone
  Vector backbone: pKRepPar
  Backbone size w/o insert (bp): 5219
  Total vector size (bp): 5929
  Vector type: Bacterial Expression
Growth in bacteria
  Bacterial resistance: Kanamycin, 50 μg/mL
  Growth temperature: 37°C
  Growth strain: DH5alpha
  Growth instructions: 200 µg/mL Kanamycin for C. necator
  Copy number: High Copy
Gene/Insert
  Gene/Insert name: eGFP
  Insert size (bp): 720
  Promoter: T5
  Cloning method: Gibson Cloning
  Sequencing primers: 5′ AGGGCTGACCGCGTCAGAC
Terms and licenses: Academic/Nonprofit Terms; Industry Terms: Not Available to Industry
How to cite: pKERepPar was a gift from Anita Emmerstorfer-Augustin (Addgene plasmid # 211827 ; http://n2t.net/addgene:211827 ; RRID:Addgene_211827)
